Addgene plasmid #241386: Bxb1-GA-CpG-free-mStayGold
Purpose: Bxb1-GA donor plasmid for integrating a transcription unit for constitutive expression of mStayGold with CpG-free promoter
Depositing lab: Richard Davis. Depositing organization: Leiden University Medical Center. Publication: STRAIGHT-IN Dual: a platform for dual, single-copy integrations of DNA payloads and gene circuits into human induced pluripotent stem cells. Blanch-Asensio A, Ploessl DS, Wang NB, Mummery CL, Galloway KE, Davis RP. bioRxiv [Preprint]. 2024 Oct 17:2024.10.17.616637. doi: 10.1101/2024.10.17.616637. PubMed 39464154.
Backbone
  Vector backbone: pBR322/pUC
  Backbone size w/o insert (bp): 4700
  Vector type: Mammalian Expression
Growth in bacteria
  Bacterial resistance: Ampicillin, 100 μg/mL
  Growth temperature: 37°C
  Growth strain: NEB Stable
  Copy number: High Copy
Gene/Insert
  Gene/Insert name: mStayGold
  Species: Synthetic
  Insert size (bp): 1500
  Promoter: CpG-free
  Cloning method: Gibson Cloning
Terms and licenses: Academic/Nonprofit Terms; Industry Terms: Not Available to Industry
How to cite: Bxb1-GA-CpG-free-mStayGold was a gift from Richard Davis (Addgene plasmid # 241386 ; http://n2t.net/addgene:241386 ; RRID:Addgene_241386)
