[The description below was written by a language model from this plasmid's Addgene catalogue record and pLannotate feature annotations shown in this document.]
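Description:
Bxb1-GA-CpG-free-mStayGold is a mammalian expression donor plasmid built on a pBR322/pUC-type backbone. It delivers a fluorescent reporter transcription unit into a genomic landing pad by Bxb1 serine integrase recombination. The "GA" in the name presumably refers to the central dinucleotide variant of the Bxb1 attachment site, which would restrict recombination to a matching landing pad site, but the feature table does not annotate the attachment site. In E. coli the plasmid replicates from a high-copy ColE1/pUC origin and is selected with ampicillin through the bla gene and its promoter. An f1 phage origin, residual lac promoter/operator, and lacZα, rop and bom fragments are carried over from the parental cloning vectors. An RNA-OUT element is also detected.

The catalogued payload is a roughly 1.5 kb synthetic insert encoding mStayGold, a monomeric, photostable green fluorescent protein. It is driven constitutively by a CpG-free promoter, a design generally intended to limit DNA-methylation-associated silencing. The annotation tool recognises neither the mStayGold coding sequence nor the CpG-free promoter. They most likely lie in the unannotated stretches flanking the chimeric intron, upstream of the bGH polyadenylation signal on the same strand. The table additionally shows an EF-1α promoter, an SV40 early promoter, an FRT site for FLP recombinase, and short fragments matching PuroR and NeoR/KanR. The record does not explain the roles of these elements; they may relate to selection of integrants or later excision of auxiliary sequences.

According to the record, the plasmid belongs to a platform for dual, single-copy integration of DNA payloads and gene circuits into human induced pluripotent stem cells.
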