Features (pLannotate 1.2.2; 22 found; start..end, strand, type, name):
    185..201     -  protein_bind   lac operator: The lac repressor binds to the lac operator to inhibit transcription in E. coli. This inhibition can be relieved by adding lactose or isopropyl-β-D-thiogalactopyranoside (IPTG). lac repressor encoded by lacI
    209..239     -  promoter       lac promoter: promoter for the E. coli lac operon
    254..275     -  protein_bind   CAP binding site: CAP binding activates transcription in the presence of cAMP. E. coli catabolite activator protein
    288..380     -  CDS            lacI (fragment): lac repressor; lacI; The lac repressor binds to the lac operator to inhibit transcription in E. coli. This inhibition can be relieved by adding lactose or isopropyl-β-D-thiogalactopyranoside (IPTG).
    563..1151    -  rep_origin     ori: high-copy-number ColE1/pMB1/pBR322/pUC origin of replication
   1341..1410    -  ncRNA          RNA-OUT: Accession: RF00240 - RNA-OUT
   2660..3520    -  CDS            AmpR: β-lactamase; bla; confers resistance to ampicillin, carbenicillin, and related antibiotics
   3521..3625    -  promoter       AmpR promoter: bla
   3720..3755    +  CDS            rop (fragment): Rop protein, which maintains plasmids at low copy number; rop
   3857..3906    +  misc_feature   bom (fragment): basis of mobility region from pBR322
   3907..4362    -  rep_origin     f1 ori (sequence partly withheld): f1 bacteriophage origin of replication; arrow indicates direction of (+) strand synthesis
   4381..4432    +  misc_feature   bom (fragment): basis of mobility region from pBR322
   4438..4595    -  CDS            lacZα (fragment): LacZα fragment of β-galactosidase; lacZ fragment
   4603..4623    -  CDS            lacZα (fragment): LacZα fragment of β-galactosidase; lacZ fragment
   4682..4703    -  CDS            PuroR (fragment): puromycin N-acetyltransferase; pac from Streptomyces; confers resistance to puromycin
   4713..4937    -  polyA_signal   bGH poly(A) signal: bovine growth hormone polyadenylation signal
   5685..5914    -  intron         chimeric intron: chimera between introns from adenovirus and immunoglobulin heavy chain genes
   6198..6222    +  CDS            NeoR/KanR (fragment): aminoglycoside phosphotransferase confers resistance to neomycin, kanamycin, and G418 (Geneticin®)
   6222..6269    -  protein_bind   FRT: FLP-mediated recombination occurs in the 8-bp core sequence TCTAGAAA (Turan and Bode, 2011). FLP recombinase from the Saccharomyces cerevisiae 2μ plasmid
   6341..7519    -  promoter       EF-1α promoter: strong constitutive promoter for human elongation factor EF-1α
   7526..7592    -  CDS            small t antigen (fragment): SV40 (simian virus 40) small t antigen
   7614..129     -  promoter       SV40 promoter (across the origin): SV40 early promoter
>Addgene plasmid #241386 | Bxb1-GA-CpG-free-mStayGold | addgene full sequence | sequence record 485705 | Addgene NGS Result
AAAAATTAGTCAGCCATGGGGCGGAGAATGGGCGGAACTGGGCGGAGTTAGGGGCGGGATGGGCGGAGTT
AGGGGCGGGACTATGGTTGCTGACTAATTGAGATGCATGCTTTGCATACTTCTGCCTGCTGGGGAGGGAA
TTAAGCTTGGCGTAATCATGGTCATAGCTGTTTCCTGTGTGAAATTGTTATCCGCTCACAATTCCACACA
ACATACGAGCCGGAAGCATAAAGTGTAAAGCCTGGGGTGCCTAATGAGTGAGCTAACTCACATTAATTGC
GTTGCGCTCACTGCCCGCTTTCCAGTCGGGAAACCTGTCGTGCCAGCTGCATTAATGAATCGGCCAACGC
GCGGGGAGAGGCGGTTTGCGTATTGGGCGCTCTTCCGCTTCCTCGCTCACTGACTCGCTGCGCTCGGTCG
TTCGGCTGCGGCGAGCGGTATCAGCTCACTCAAAGGCGGTAATACGGTTATCCACAGAATCAGGGGATAA
CGCAGGAAAGAACATGTGAGCAAAAGGCCAGCAAAAGGCCAGGAACCGTAAAAAGGCCGCGTTGCTGGCG
TTTTTCCATAGGCTCCGCCCCCCTGACGAGCATCACAAAAATCGACGCTCAAGTCAGAGGTGGCGAAACC
CGACAGGACTATAAAGATACCAGGCGTTTCCCCCTGGAAGCTCCCTCGTGCGCTCTCCTGTTCCGACCCT
GCCGCTTACCGGATACCTGTCCGCCTTTCTCCCTTCGGGAAGCGTGGCGCTTTCTCATAGCTCACGCTGT
AGGTATCTCAGTTCGGTGTAGGTCGTTCGCTCCAAGCTGGGCTGTGTGCACGAACCCCCCGTTCAGCCCG
ACCGCTGCGCCTTATCCGGTAACTATCGTCTTGAGTCCAACCCGGTAAGACACGACTTATCGCCACTGGC
AGCAGCCACTGGTAACAGGATTAGCAGAGCGAGGTATGTAGGCGGTGCTACAGAGTTCTTGAAGTGGTGG
CCTAACTACGGCTACACTAGAAGAACAGTATTTGGTATCTGCGCTCTGCTGAAGCCAGTTACCTTCGGAA
AAAGAGTTGGTAGCTCTTGATCCGGCAAACAAACCACCGCTGGTAGCGGTGGTTTTTTTGTTTGCAAGCA
GCAGATTACGCGCAGAAAAAAAGGATCTCAAGAAGATCCTTTGATCTTTTCTACGGGGTCTGACGCTCAG
TGGAACGAAAACTCACGTTAAGGGATTTTGGTCATGAGATTATCAAAAAGGATCTTCACCTAGATCCTTT
TAAATTAAAAATGAAGTTTTAAATCAATCTAAAGTACTGATGAATCCCCTAATGATTTTTATCAAAATCA
TTAAGTTAAGGTAGATACACATCTTGTCATATGATCAAATGGTTTCGCCAAAAATCAATAATCAGACAAC
AAAATGTGCGAACTCGATATTTTACACGACTCTCTTTACCAATTCTGCCCCGAATTACACTTAAAACGAC
TCAACAGCTTAACGTTGGCTTGCCACGCCTTACTTGACTGTAAAACTCTCACTCTTACCGAACTTGGCCG
TAACCTGCCAACCAAAGCGAGAACAAAACATAACATCAAACGAATCGACCGATTGTTAGGTAATCGTCAC
CTCCACAAAGAGCGACTCGCTGTATACCGTTGGCATGCTAGCTTTATCTGTTCGGGCAATACGATGCCCA
TTGTACTTGTTGACTGGTCTGATATCCGTGAGCAAAAACGGCTTATGGTATTGCGAGCTTCAGTCGCACT
ACACGGTCGTTCTGTTACTCTTTATGAGAAAGCGTTCCCGCTTTCAGAGCAATGTTCAAAGAAAGCTCAT
GACCAATTTCTAGCCGACCTTGCGAGCATTCTACCGAGTAACACCACACCGCTCATTGTCAGTGATGCTG
GCTTTAAAGTGCCATGGTATAAATCCGTTGAGAAGCTGGGTTGGTACTGGTTAAGTCGAGTAAGAGGAAA
AGTACAATATGCAGACCTAGGAGCGGAAAACTGGAAACCTATCAGCAACTTACATGATATGTCATCTAGT
CACTCAAAGACTTTAGGCTATAAGAGGCTGACTAAAAGCAATCCAATCTCATGCCAAATTCTATTGTATA
AATCTCGCTCTAAAGGCCGAAAAAATCAGCGCTCGACACGGACTCATTGTCACCACCCGTCACCTAAAAT
CTACTCAGCGTCGGCAAAGGAGCCATGGATTCTAGCAACTAACTTACCTGTTGAAATTCGAACACCCAAA
CAACTTGTTAATATCTATTCGAAGCGAATGCAGATTGAAGAAACCTTCCGAGACTTGAAAAGTCCTGCCT
ACGGACTAGGCCTACGCCATAGCCGAACGAGCAGCTCAGAGCGTTTTGATATCATGCTGCTAATCGCCCT
GATGCTTCAACTAACATGTTGGCTTGCGGGCGTTCATGCTCAGAAACAAGGTTGGGACAAGCACTTCCAG
GCTAACACAGTCAGAAATCGAAACGTACTCTCAACAGTTCGCTTAGGCATGGAAGTTTTGCGGCATTCTG
GCTACACAATAACAAGGGAAGACTTACTCGTGGCTGCAACCCTACTAGCTCAAAATTTATTCACACATGG
TTACGCTTTGGGGAAATTATGAGGGGATCTCTCAGTCTAAAGTATATATGAGTAAACTTGGTCTGACAGT
TACCAATGCTTAATCAGTGAGGCACCTATCTCAGCGATCTGTCTATTTCGTTCATCCATAGTTGCCTGAC
TCCCCGTCGTGTAGATAACTACGATACGGGAGGGCTTACCATCTGGCCCCAGTGCTGCAATGATACCGCG
AGACCCACGCTCACCGGCTCCAGATTTATCAGCAATAAACCAGCCAGCCGGAAGGGCCGAGCGCAGAAGT
GGTCCTGCAACTTTATCCGCCTCCATCCAGTCTATTAATTGTTGCCGGGAAGCTAGAGTAAGTAGTTCGC
CAGTTAATAGTTTGCGCAACGTTGTTGCCATTGCTACAGGCATCGTGGTGTCACGCTCGTCGTTTGGTAT
GGCTTCATTCAGCTCCGGTTCCCAACGATCAAGGCGAGTTACATGATCCCCCATGTTGTGCAAAAAAGCG
GTTAGCTCCTTCGGTCCTCCGATCGTTGTCAGAAGTAAGTTGGCCGCAGTGTTATCACTCATGGTTATGG
CAGCACTGCATAATTCTCTTACTGTCATGCCATCCGTAAGATGCTTTTCTGTGACTGGTGAGTACTCAAC
CAAGTCATTCTGAGAATAGTGTATGCGGCGACCGAGTTGCTCTTGCCCGGCGTCAATACGGGATAATACC
GCGCCACATAGCAGAACTTTAAAAGTGCTCATCATTGGAAAACGTTCTTCGGGGCGAAAACTCTCAAGGA
TCTTACCGCTGTTGAGATCCAGTTCGATGTAACCCACTCGTGCACCCAACTGATCTTCAGCATCTTTTAC
TTTCACCAGCGTTTCTGGGTGAGCAAAAACAGGAAGGCAAAATGCCGCAAAAAAGGGAATAAGGGCGACA
CGGAAATGTTGAATACTCATACTCTTCCTTTTTCAATATTATTGAAGCATTTATCAGGGTTATTGTCTCA
TGAGCGGATACATATTTGAATGTATTTAGAAAAATAAACAAATAGGGGTTCCGCGCACATTTCCCCGAAA
AGTGCCACCTGACGTCTAAGAAACCATTATTATCATGACATTAACCTATAAAAATAGGCGTATCACGAGG
CCCTTTCGTCTCGCGCGTTTCGGTGATGACGGTGAAAACCTCTGACACATGCAGCTCCCGGAGACGGTCA
CAGCTTGTCTGTAAGCGGATGCCGGGAGCAGACAAGCCCGTCAGGGCGCGTCAGCGGGTGTTGGCGGGTG
TCGGGGCTGGCTTAACTATGCGGCATCAGAGCAGATTGTACTGAGAGTGCACCATAAAATTGTAAACGTT
AATATTTTGTTAAAATTCGCGTTAAATTTTTGTTAAATCAGCTCATTTTTTAACCAATAGACCGAAATCG
GCAAAATCCCTTATAAATCAAAAGAATAGCCCGAGATAGAGT
[37 nt withheld, positions 4033-4069]
AAAGAACGTGGACTCCAACGTCAAAGG
[141 nt withheld, positions 4097-4237]
G
[46 nt withheld, positions 4239-4284]
A
[95 nt withheld, positions 4286-4380]
TATGCGGTGTGAAATACCGCACAGATGCGTAAGGAGAAAATACCGCATCAGGCGCCATTCGCCATTCAGG
CTGCGCAACTGTTGGGAAGGGCGATCGGTGCGGGCCTCTTCGCTATTACGCCAGCTGGCGAAAGGGGGAT
GTGCTGCAAGGCGATTAAGTTGGGTAACGCCAGGGTTTTCCCAGTCACGACGTTGTAAAACGACGGCCAG
TGAATTCGCCCTTTGTAAAACGACGGCCAGTGAGCGCTGAAGTTCCTATACTATTTGAAGAATAGGAACT
TCGGAATAGGAACTTCGGATCCGTGAGGAAGAGTTCTTGCAGCGAGCGAGCGCCATAGAGCCCACCGCAT
CCCCAGCATGCCTGCTATTGTCTTCCCAATCCTCCCCCTTGCTGTCCTGCCCCACCCCACCCCCCAGAAT
AGAATGACACCTACTCAGACAATGCGATGCAATTTCCTCATTTTATTAGGAAAGGACAGTGGGAGTGGCA
CCTTCCAGGGTCAAGGAAGGCACGGGGGAGGGGCAAACAACAGATGGCTGGCAACTAGAAGGCACAGGTG
CAACGTTGTTACAGGTGGGCCTCCAGTGTCTCGCTCTGGATGATGTGGTCCCTCTCCTCGGTGTCGTCCT
TGCTCTGGGTGTACTGCTTTCTGATCCAGTGGAATGGCACATCGGGGGCTGGCTGATTGTGCAGGGGCTT
GATGATGGTGTTCTGGTAGGCCTCCACGCACTTGCTCTCGTCGCTCAGCAGAGGGTACTGCAGGGTCACT
GTGCACTCCACGCCGTCATCTATGGGGATGTGCTGCACCTCGTTGGGCAGGCTCACGTCCATGTCGCCGG
TCAGCACGGGGCTGTTCTCCTTGAAGTCCTGGCCGGTGAACTCCACGATGTTGTGGTAGGTGCCGTTCTT
CATGAAGTGCTGGTGCTTGGCGTGGATGCTGCCGTCGCCCTTGTACTGGATGTGTCTGTCGTAGGTGAAG
CCCTCGGGCATCACCTCGTGGAACCAGTTCTTCAGGCCGCTGGGGTACTTGGTGTAGTACTTCATGCCAT
AGCCGAAGCTAGTTCCCAGGGCGGCCCAAGACATTGGCAGTTTGCCGCTGGTGCACACGTACTTGCCTTT
GTGGCTGCCCTCGTGGCTATTGCCCTCGCCCTCGCCTTCCACGGTGAAGCTCTTGCCGTTGATGGTGCCC
TTCAGCTGGAACTTGAAGGGCACCACGCCGGTAAACAGCTCCTCGCCTGTAGACACCATCGGATCAGAAC
CCCGCATGGTGGCCATTCCTGCAGTTGGACCTGGGAGTGGACACCTGTGGAGAGAAAGGCAAAGTGGATG
TCATTGTCACTCAAGTGTATGGCCAGACCTCAAGCCTGCCACACCTCAAGCTTGACAACAAAAAGATTGT
CTTTTCTGACCAGATGGACCCAGCCACCCTCAAAGGCATCACTGAGGGCCAGTTGAATATCAAATCCTCC
TCATTTTTGGAAACTGACAATCTTAGTGCAGAAGTCATGCCAGCTTTTGAGAGGGAGTACTCACCCCAAC
AGCTGGCCCTGGCAGACAGTGAATTAATTCAGGCCCTGAATGTTCACAGAGACTACTGCACTTATATATG
GTTCTCCCCCACCCTGGGGAAAAAGGTGGAGCCAGTACACCACATCACTTTCCCAGTTTACCCAAGCCCC
ACCTTCTCTAGGCACCAGTTCAATTGCCCACCCCTCCCCCCAACTTCTCAGGGACTGTGGGCCATGTGCT
CTCTGCCCACTGAGGGGCACTCAGCCCTCAAGCATGCTCTTCTCCAGTAAGTACTTAATTAACTAGTCGA
TGCCTGCTTGCCGAATATCATGAAGTTCCTATACTTTCTAGAGAATAGGAACTTCGGAATAGGAACTTCG
GATCCGGATCCGGATGATCCTGACGACGGAGTCCGCCGTCGTCGACAAGCCGGCCATGGTGGCGAATTCC
TCACGACACCTGAAATGGAAGAAAAAAACTTTGAACCACTGTCTGAGGCTTGAGAATGAACCAAGATCCA
AACTCAAAAAGGGCAAATTCCAAGGAGAATTACATCAAGTGCCAAGCTGGCCTAACTTCAGTCTCCACCC
ACTCAGTGTGGGGAAACTCCATCGCATAAAACCCCTCCCCCCAACCTAAAGACGACGTACTCCAAAAGCT
CGAGAACTAATCGAGGTGCCTGGACGGCGCCCGGTACTCCGTGGAGTCACATGAAGCGACGGCTGAGGAC
GGAAAGGCCCTTTTCCTTTGTGTGGGTGACTCACCCGCCCGCTCTCCCGAGCGCCGCGTCCTCCATTTTG
AGCTCCCTGCAGCAGGGCCGGGAAGCGGCCATCTTTCCGCTCACGCAACTGGTGCCGACCGGGCCAGCCT
TGCCGCCCAGGGCGGGGCGATACACGGCGGCGCGAGGCCAGGCACCAGAGCAGGCCGGCCAGCTTGAGAC
TACCCCCGTCCGATTCTCGGTGGCCGCGCTCGCAGGCCCCGCCTCGCCGAACATGTGCGCTGGGACGCAC
GGGCCCCGTCGCCGCCCGCGGCCCCAAAAACCGAAATACCAGTGTGCAGATCTTGGCCCGCATTTACAAG
ACTATCTTGCCAGAAAAAAAGCGTCGCAGCAGGTCATCAAAAATTTTAAATGGCTAGAGACTTATCGAAA
GCAGCGAGACAGGCGCGAAGGTGCCACCAGATTCGCACGCGGCGGCCCCAGCGCCCAGGCCAGGCCTCAA
CTCAAGCACGAGGCGAAGGGGCTCCTTAAGCGCAAGGCCTCGAACTCTCCCACCCACTTCCAACCCGAAG
CTCGGGATCAAGAATCACGTACTGCAGCCAGGTGGAAGTAATTCAAGGCACGCAAGGGCCATAACCCGTA
AAGAGGCCAGGCCCGCGGGAACCACACACGGCACTTACCTGTGTTCTGGCGGCAAACCCGTTGCGAAAAA
GAACGTTCACGGCGACTACTGCACTTATATACGGTTCTCCCCCACCCTCGGGAAAAAGGCGGAGCCAGTA
CACGACATCACTTTCCCAGTTTACCCCGCGCCACCTTCTCTAGGCACCGGTTCAATTGCCGACCCCTCCC
CCCAACTTCTCGGGGACTGTGGGCGATGTGCGCTCTGCCCACTGACGGGCACCGGAGCCAATTCCCACTC
CTTTCAAGACCTAGAAGGTCCATTAGCTGCAAAGATTCCTCTCTGTTTAAAACTTTATCCATCTTTGCAA
AGCTTTTTGCAAAAGCCTAGGCCTCCAAAAAAGCCTCCTCACTACTTCTGGAATAGCTCAGAGGCCGAGG
CGGCCTCGGCCTCTGCATAAATAAA
